>Addgene plasmid #185060 | pAIO-Ef1a-PE2-GFP:KCNQ2-C201R | addgene full sequence | sequence record 375730 | Addgene NGS Result
CAAGGTGAACTTCAAGATCCGCCACAACATCGAGGACGGCAGCGTGCAGCTCGCCGACCACTACCAGCAG
AACACCCCCATCGGCGACGGCCCCGTGCTGCTGCCCGACAACCACTACCTGAGCACCCAGTCCGCCCTGA
GCAAAGACCCCAACGAGAAGCGCGATCACATGGTCCTGCTGGAGTTCGTGACCGCCGCCGGGATCACTCT
CGGCATGGACGAGCTGTACAAGTCTGGTGGTTCTCCCAAGAAGAAGAGGAAAGTCTAACCGGTCATCATC
ACCATCACCATTGAGTTTTACCACCGGTGGAATTCACGCGTCTGGAACAATCAACCTCTGGATTACAAAA
TTTGTGAAAGATTGACTGGTATTCTTAACTATGTTGCTCCTTTTACGCTATGTGGATACGCTGCTTTAAT
GCCTTTGTATCATGCTATTGCTTCCCGTATGGCTTTCATTTTCTCCTCCTTGTATAAATCCTGGTTGCTG
TCTCTTTATGAGGAGTTGTGGCCCGTTGTCAGGCAACGTGGCGTGGTGTGCACTGTGTTTGCTGACGCAA
CCCCCACTGGTTGGGGCATTGCCACCACCTGTCAGCTCCTTTCCGGGACTTTCGCTTTCCCCCTCCCTAT
TGCCACGGCGGAACTCATCGCCGCCTGCCTTGCCCGCTGCTGGACAGGGGCTCGGCTGTTGGGCACTGAC
AATTCCGTGGTGTTGTCGGGGAAGCTGACGTCCTTTCCATGGCTGCTCGCCTGTGTTGCCACCTGGATTC
TGCGCGGGACGTCCTTCTGCTACGTCCCTTCGGCCCTCAATCCAGCGGACCTTCCTTCCCGCGGCCTGCT
GCCGGCTCTGCGGCCTCTTCCGCGTCTTCGCCTTCGCCCTCAGACGAGTCGGATCTCCCTTTGGGCCGCC
TCCCCGCCTGGAATTAATTCTGCAGTCGAGACCTAGAAAAACATGGAGCAATCACAAGTAGCAATACAGC
AGCTACCAATGCTGATTGTGCCTGGCTAGAAGCACAAGAGGAGGAGGAGGTGGGTTTTCCAGTCACACCT
CAGGTACCTTTAAGACCAATGACTTACAAGGCAGCTGTAGATCTTAGCCACTTTTTAAAAGAAAAGAGGG
GACTGGAAGGGCTAATTCACTCCCAACGAAGACAAGATATCCTTGATCTGTGGATCTACCACACACAAGG
CTACTTCCCTGATTAGCAGAACTACACACCAGGGCCAGGGGTCAGATATCCACTGACCTTTGGATGGTGC
TACAAGCTAGTACCAGTTGAGCCAGATAAGGTAGAAGAGGCCAATAAAGGAGAGAACACCAGCTTGTTAC
ACCCTGTGAGCCTGCATGGGATGGATGACCCGGAGAGAGAAGTGTTAGAGTGGAGGTTTGACAGCCGCCT
AGCATTTCATCACGTGGCCCGAGAGCTGCATCCGGAGTACTTCAAGAACTGCTGATATCGAGCTTGCTAC
AAGGGACTTTCCGCTGGGGACTTTCCAGGGAGGCGTGGCCTGGGCGGGACTGGGGAGTGGCGAGCCCTCA
GATCCTGCATATAAGCAGCTGCTTTTTGCCTGTACTGGGTCTCTCTGGTTAGACCAGATCTGAGCCTGGG
AGCTCTCTGGCTAACTAGGGAACCCACTGCTTAAGCCTCAATAAAGCTTGCCTTGAGTGCTTCAAGTAGT
GTGTGCCCGTCTGTTGTGTGACTCTGGTAACTAGAGATCCCTCAGACCCTTTTAGTCAGTGTGGAAAATC
TCTAGCAGTAGTAGTTCATGTCATCTTATTATTCAGTATTTATAACTTGCAAAGAAATGAATATCAGAGA
GTGAGAGGCCTTGACATTGCTAGCGTTTACCGTCGACCTCTAGCTAGAGCTTGGCGTAATCATGGTCATA
GCTGTTTCCTGTGTGAAATTGTTATCCGCTCACAATTCCACACAACATACGAGCCGGAAGCATAAAGTGT
AAAGCCTGGGGTGCCTAATGAGTGAGCTAACTCACATTAATTGCGTTGCGCTCACTGCCCGCTTTCCAGT
CGGGAAACCTGTCGTGCCAGCTGCATTAATGAATCGGCCAACGCGCGGGGAGAGGCGGTTTGCGTATTGG
GCGCTCTTCCGCTTCCTCGCTCACTGACTCGCTGCGCTCGGTCGTTCGGCTGCGGCGAGCGGTATCAGCT
CACTCAAAGGCGGTAATACGGTTATCCACAGAATCAGGGGATAACGCAGGAAAGAACATGTGAGCAAAAG
GCCAGCAAAAGGCCAGGAACCGTAAAAAGGCCGCGTTGCTGGCGTTTTTCCATAGGCTCCGCCCCCCTGA
CGAGCATCACAAAAATCGACGCTCAAGTCAGAGGTGGCGAAACCCGACAGGACTATAAAGATACCAGGCG
TTTCCCCCTGGAAGCTCCCTCGTGCGCTCTCCTGTTCCGACCCTGCCGCTTACCGGATACCTGTCCGCCT
TTCTCCCTTCGGGAAGCGTGGCGCTTTCTCATAGCTCACGCTGTAGGTATCTCAGTTCGGTGTAGGTCGT
TCGCTCCAAGCTGGGCTGTGTGCACGAACCCCCCGTTCAGCCCGACCGCTGCGCCTTATCCGGTAACTAT
CGTCTTGAGTCCAACCCGGTAAGACACGACTTATCGCCACTGGCAGCAGCCACTGGTAACAGGATTAGCA
GAGCGAGGTATGTAGGCGGTGCTACAGAGTTCTTGAAGTGGTGGCCTAACTACGGCTACACTAGAAGAAC
AGTATTTGGTATCTGCGCTCTGCTGAAGCCAGTTACCTTCGGAAAAAGAGTTGGTAGCTCTTGATCCGGC
AAACAAACCACCGCTGGTAGCGGTGGTTTTTTTGTTTGCAAGCAGCAGATTACGCGCAGAAAAAAAGGAT
CTCAAGAAGATCCTTTGATCTTTTCTACGGGGTCTGACGCTCAGTGGAACGAAAACTCACGTTAAGGGAT
TTTGGTCATGAGATTATCAAAAAGGATCTTCACCTAGATCCTTTTAAATTAAAAATGAAGTTTTAAATCA
ATCTAAAGTATATATGAGTAAACTTGGTCTGACAGTTACCAATGCTTAATCAGTGAGGCACCTATCTCAG
CGATCTGTCTATTTCGTTCATCCATAGTTGCCTGACTCCCCGTCGTGTAGATAACTACGATACGGGAGGG
CTTACCATCTGGCCCCAGTGCTGCAATGATACCGCGAGACCCACGCTCACCGGCTCCAGATTTATCAGCA
ATAAACCAGCCAGCCGGAAGGGCCGAGCGCAGAAGTGGTCCTGCAACTTTATCCGCCTCCATCCAGTCTA
TTAATTGTTGCCGGGAAGCTAGAGTAAGTAGTTCGCCAGTTAATAGTTTGCGCAACGTTGTTGCCATTGC
TACAGGCATCGTGGTGTCACGCTCGTCGTTTGGTATGGCTTCATTCAGCTCCGGTTCCCAACGATCAAGG
CGAGTTACATGATCCCCCATGTTGTGCAAAAAAGCGGTTAGCTCCTTCGGTCCTCCGATCGTTGTCAGAA
GTAAGTTGGCCGCAGTGTTATCACTCATGGTTATGGCAGCACTGCATAATTCTCTTACTGTCATGCCATC
CGTAAGATGCTTTTCTGTGACTGGTGAGTACTCAACCAAGTCATTCTGAGAATAGTGTATGCGGCGACCG
AGTTGCTCTTGCCCGGCGTCAATACGGGATAATACCGCGCCACATAGCAGAACTTTAAAAGTGCTCATCA
TTGGAAAACGTTCTTCGGGGCGAAAACTCTCAAGGATCTTACCGCTGTTGAGATCCAGTTCGATGTAACC
CACTCGTGCACCCAACTGATCTTCAGCATCTTTTACTTTCACCAGCGTTTCTGGGTGAGCAAAAACAGGA
AGGCAAAATGCCGCAAAAAAGGGAATAAGGGCGACACGGAAATGTTGAATACTCATACTCTTCCTTTTTC
AATATTATTGAAGCATTTATCAGGGTTATTGTCTCATGAGCGGATACATATTTGAATGTATTTAGAAAAA
TAAACAAATAGGGGTTCCGCGCACATTTCCCCGAAAAGTGCCACCTGACGTCGACGGATCGGGAGATCAA
CTTGTTTATTGCAGCTTATAATGGTTACAAATAAAGCAATAGCATCACAAATTTCACAAATAAAGCATTT
TTTTCACTGCATTCTAGTTGTGGTTTGTCCAAACTCATCAATGTATCTTATCATGTCTGGATCAACTGGA
TAACTCAAGCTAACCAAAATCATCCCAAACTTCCCACCCCATACCCTATTACCACTGCCAATTACCTGTG
GTTTCATTTACTCTAAACCTGTGATTCCTCTGAATTATTTTCATTTTAAAGAAATTGTATTTGTTAAATA
TGTACTACAAACTTAGTAGTTGGAAGGGCTAATTCACTCCCAAAGAAGACAAGATATCCTTGATCTGTGG
ATCTACCACACACAAGGCTACTTCCCTGATTAGCAGAACTACACACCAGGGCCAGGGGTCAGATATCCAC
TGACCTTTGGATGGTGCTACAAGCTAGTACCAGTTGAGCCAGATAAGGTAGAAGAGGCCAATAAAGGAGA
GAACACCAGCTTGTTACACCCTGTGAGCCTGCATGGGATGGATGACCCGGAGAGAGAAGTGTTAGAGTGG
AGGTTTGACAGCCGCCTAGCATTTCATCACGTGGCCCGAGAGCTGCATCCGGAGTACTTCAAGAACTGCT
GATATCGAGCTTGCTACAAGGGACTTTCCGCTGGGGACTTTCCAGGGAGGCGTGGCCTGGGCGGGACTGG
GGAGTGGCGAGCCCTCAGATCCTGCATATAAGCAGCTGCTTTTTGCCTGTACTGGGTCTCTCTGGTTAGA
CCAGATCTGAGCCTGGGAGCTCTCTGGCTAACTAGGGAACCCACTGCTTAAGCCTCAATAAAGCTTGCCT
TGAGTGCTTCAAGTAGTGTGTGCCCGTCTGTTGTGTGACTCTGGTAACTAGAGATCCCTCAGACCCTTTT
AGTCAGTGTGGAAAATCTCTAGCAGTGGCGCCCGAACAGGGACTTGAAAGCGAAAGGGAAACCAGAGGAG
CTCTCTCGACGCAGGACTCGGCTTGCTGAAGCGCGCACGGCAAGAGGCGAGGGGCGGCGACTGGTGAGTA
CGCCAAAAATTTTGACTAGCGGAGGCTAGAAGGAGAGAGATGGGTGCGAGAGCGTCAGTATTAAGCGGGG
GAGAATTAGATCGCGATGGGAAAAAATTCGGTTAAGGCCAGGGGGAAAGAAAAAATATAAATTAAAACAT
ATAGTATGGGCAAGCAGGGAGCTAGAACGATTCGCAGTTAATCCTGGCCTGTTAGAAACATCAGAAGGCT
GTAGACAAATACTGGGACAGCTACAACCATCCCTTCAGACAGGATCAGAAGAACTTAGATCATTATATAA
TACAGTAGCAACCCTCTATTGTGTGCATCAAAGGATAGAGATAAAAGACACCAAGGAAGCTTTAGACAAG
ATAGAGGAAGAGCAAAACAAAAGTAAGACCACCGCACAGCAAGCGGCCGGCCGCTGATCTTCAGACCTGG
AGGAGGAGATATGAGGGACAATTGGAGAAGTGAATTATATAAATATAAAGTAGTAAAAATTGAACCATTA
GGAGTAGCACCCACCAAGGCAAAGAGAAGAGTGGTGCAGAGAGAAAAAAGAGCAGTGGGAATAGGAGCTT
TGTTCCTTGGGTTCTTGGGAGCAGCAGGAAGCACTATGGGCGCAGCGTCAATGACGCTGACGGTACAGGC
CAGACAATTATTGTCTGGTATAGTGCAGCAGCAGAACAATTTGCTGAGGGCTATTGAGGCGCAACAGCAT
CTGTTGCAACTCACAGTCTGGGGCATCAAGCAGCTCCAGGCAAGAATCCTGGCTGTGGAAAGATACCTAA
AGGATCAACAGCTCCTGGGGATTTGGGGTTGCTCTGGAAAACTCATTTGCACCACTGCTGTGCCTTGGAA
TGCTAGTTGGAGTAATAAATCTCTGGAACAGATTTGGAATCACACGACCTGGATGGAGTGGGACAGAGAA
ATTAACAATTACACAAGCTTAATACACTCCTTAATTGAAGAATCGCAAAACCAGCAAGAAAAGAATGAAC
AAGAATTATTGGAATTAGATAAATGGGCAAGTTTGTGGAATTGGTTTAACATAACAAATTGGCTGTGGTA
TATAAAATTATTCATAATGATAGTAGGAGGCTTGGTAGGTTTAAGAATAGTTTTTGCTGTACTTTCTATA
GTGAATAGAGTTAGGCAGGGATATTCACCATTATCGTTTCAGACCCACCTCCCAACCCCGAGGGGACCCG
ACAGGCCCGAAGGAATAGAAGAAGAAGGTGGAGAGAGAGACAGAGACAGATCCATTCGATTAGTGAACGG
ATCTCGACGGTATCGCCTTTAAAAGAAAAGGGGGGATTGGGGGGTACAGTGCAGGGGAAAGAATAGTAGA
CATAATAGCAACAGACATACAAACTAAAGAATTACAAAAACAAATTACAAAAATTCAAAATTTTCGGGTT
TATTACAGGGACAGCAGAGATCCAGTTTATCGATGGTCCGATTTCAGCAGGTGCCATGTGAGGGCCTATT
TCCCATGATTCCTTCATATTTGCATATACGATACAAGGCTGTTAGAGAGATAATTGGAATTAATTTGACT
GTAAACACAAAGATATTAGTACAAAATACGTGACGTAGAAAGTAATAATTTCTTGGGTAGTTTGCAGTTT
TAAAATTATGTTTTAAAATGGACTATCATATGCTTACCGTAACTTGAAAGTATTTCGATTTCTTGGCTTT
ATATATCTTGTGGAAAGGACGAAACACCGCAGAATCTGCAGGAAGCACGTTTTAGAGCTAGAAATAGCAA
GTTAAAATAAGGCTAGTCCGTTATCAACTTGAAAAAGTGGCACCGAGTCGGTGCTCCGGAGCCTGCGCTT
CCTGCAGATTTTTTTTAGAGCCACCTGCGGGCAGATCGAACCTGCAGGTTCCACTGGGACGATTACATGC
ATCTGGATCGATGAGTAATTCATACAAAAGGACTCGCCCCTGCCTTGGGGAATCCCAGGGACCGTCGTTA
AACTCCCACTAACGTAGAACCCAGAGATCGCTGCGTTCCCGCCCCCTCACCCGCCCGCTCTCGTCATCAC
TGAGGTGGAGAAGAGCATGCGTGAGGCTCCGGTGCCCGTCAGTGGGCAGAGCGCACATCGCCCACAGTCC
CCGAGAAGTTGGGGGGAGGGGTCGGCAATTGAACCGGTGCCTAGAGAAGGTGGCGCGGGGTAAACTGGGA
AAGTGATGTCGTGTACTGGCTCCGCCTTTTTCCCGAGGGTGGGGGAGAACCGTATATAAGTGCAGTAGTC
GCCGTGAACGTTCTTTTTCGCAACGGGTTTGCCGCCAGAACACAGGTAAGTGCCGTGTGTGGTTCCCGCG
GGCCTGGCCTCTTTACGGGTTATGGCCCTTGCGTGCCTTGAATTACTTCCACGCCCCTGGCTGCAGTACG
TGATTCTTGATCCCGAGCTTCGGGTTGGAAGTGGGTGGGAGAGTTCGAGGCCTTGCGCTTAAGGAGCCCC
TTCGCCTCGTGCTTGAGTTGAGGCCTGGCTTGGGCGCTGGGGCCGCCGCGTGCGAATCTGGTGGCACCTT
CGCGCCTGTCTCGCTGCTTTCGATAAGTCTCTAGCCATTTAAAATTTTTGATGACCTGCTGCGACGCTTT
TTTTCTGGCAAGATAGTCTTGTAAATGCGGGCCAAGATCTGCACACTGGTATTTCGGTTTTTGGGGCCGC
GGGCGGCGACGGGGCCCGTGCGTCCCAGCGCACATGTTCGGCGAGGCGGGGCCTGCGAGCGCGGCCACCG
AGAATCGGACGGGGGTAGTCTCAAGCTGGCCGGCCTGCTCTGGTGCCTGGCCTCGCGCCGCCGTGTATCG
CCCCGCCCTGGGCGGCAAGGCTGGCCCGGTCGGCGCCAGTTGCGTGAGCGGAAAGATGGCCGCTTCCCGG
CCCTGCTGCAGGGAGCTCAAAATGGAGGACGCGGCGCTCGGGAGAGCGGGCGGGTGAGTCACCCACACAA
AGGAAAAGGGCCTTTCCGTCCTCAGCCGTCGCTTCATGTGACTCCACGGAGTACCGGGCGCCGTCCAGGC
ACCTCGATTAGTTCTCGAGCTTTTGGAGTACGTCGTCTTTAGGTTGGGGGGAGGGGTTTTATGCGATGGA
GTTTCCCCACACTGAGTGGGTGGAGACTGAAGTTAGGCCAGCTTGGCACTTGATGTAATTCTCCTTGGAA
TTTGCCCTTTTTGAGTTTGGATCTTGGTTCATTCTCAAGCCTCAGACAGTGGTTCAAAGTTTTTTTCTTC
CATTTCAGGTGTCGTGAGGATCTATTTCCGGTGAATTGGTTTAAACGCGATCGCCTCGAGGGATCCTCTA
GAGCGGCCGCTAATACGACTCACTATAGGGAGAGCCGCCACCATGAAACGGACAGCCGACGGAAGCGAGT
TCGAGTCACCAAAGAAGAAGCGGAAAGTCGACAAGAAGTACAGCATCGGCCTGGACATCGGCACCAACTC
TGTGGGCTGGGCCGTGATCACCGACGAGTACAAGGTGCCCAGCAAGAAATTCAAGGTGCTGGGCAACACC
GACCGGCACAGCATCAAGAAGAACCTGATCGGAGCCCTGCTGTTCGACAGCGGCGAAACAGCCGAGGCCA
CCCGGCTGAAGAGAACCGCCAGAAGAAGATACACCAGACGGAAGAACCGGATCTGCTATCTGCAAGAGAT
CTTCAGCAACGAGATGGCCAAGGTGGACGACAGCTTCTTCCACAGACTGGAAGAGTCCTTCCTGGTGGAA
GAGGATAAGAAGCACGAGCGGCACCCCATCTTCGGCAACATCGTGGACGAGGTGGCCTACCACGAGAAGT
ACCCCACCATCTACCACCTGAGAAAGAAACTGGTGGACAGCACCGACAAGGCCGACCTGCGGCTGATCTA
TCTGGCCCTGGCCCACATGATCAAGTTCCGGGGCCACTTCCTGATCGAGGGCGACCTGAACCCCGACAAC
AGCGACGTGGACAAGCTGTTCATCCAGCTGGTGCAGACCTACAACCAGCTGTTCGAGGAAAACCCCATCA
ACGCCAGCGGCGTGGACGCCAAGGCCATCCTGTCTGCCAGACTGAGCAAGAGCAGACGGCTGGAAAATCT
GATCGCCCAGCTGCCCGGCGAGAAGAAGAATGGCCTGTTCGGAAACCTGATTGCCCTGAGCCTGGGCCTG
ACCCCCAACTTCAAGAGCAACTTCGACCTGGCCGAGGATGCCAAACTGCAGCTGAGCAAGGACACCTACG
ACGACGACCTGGACAACCTGCTGGCCCAGATCGGCGACCAGTACGCCGACCTGTTTCTGGCCGCCAAGAA
CCTGTCCGACGCCATCCTGCTGAGCGACATCCTGAGAGTGAACACCGAGATCACCAAGGCCCCCCTGAGC
GCCTCTATGATCAAGAGATACGACGAGCACCACCAGGACCTGACCCTGCTGAAAGCTCTCGTGCGGCAGC
AGCTGCCTGAGAAGTACAAAGAGATTTTCTTCGACCAGAGCAAGAACGGCTACGCCGGCTACATTGACGG
CGGAGCCAGCCAGGAAGAGTTCTACAAGTTCATCAAGCCCATCCTGGAAAAGATGGACGGCACCGAGGAA
CTGCTCGTGAAGCTGAACAGAGAGGACCTGCTGCGGAAGCAGCGGACCTTCGACAACGGCAGCATCCCCC
ACCAGATCCACCTGGGAGAGCTGCACGCCATTCTGCGGCGGCAGGAAGATTTTTACCCATTCCTGAAGGA
CAACCGGGAAAAGATCGAGAAGATCCTGACCTTCCGCATCCCCTACTACGTGGGCCCTCTGGCCAGGGGA
AACAGCAGATTCGCCTGGATGACCAGAAAGAGCGAGGAAACCATCACCCCCTGGAACTTCGAGGAAGTGG
TGGACAAGGGCGCTTCCGCCCAGAGCTTCATCGAGCGGATGACCAACTTCGATAAGAACCTGCCCAACGA
GAAGGTGCTGCCCAAGCACAGCCTGCTGTACGAGTACTTCACCGTGTATAACGAGCTGACCAAAGTGAAA
TACGTGACCGAGGGAATGAGAAAGCCCGCCTTCCTGAGCGGCGAGCAGAAAAAGGCCATCGTGGACCTGC
TGTTCAAGACCAACCGGAAAGTGACCGTGAAGCAGCTGAAAGAGGACTACTTCAAGAAAATCGAGTGCTT
CGACTCCGTGGAAATCTCCGGCGTGGAAGATCGGTTCAACGCCTCCCTGGGCACATACCACGATCTGCTG
AAAATTATCAAGGACAAGGACTTCCTGGACAATGAGGAAAACGAGGACATTCTGGAAGATATCGTGCTGA
CCCTGACACTGTTTGAGGACAGAGAGATGATCGAGGAACGGCTGAAAACCTATGCCCACCTGTTCGACGA
CAAAGTGATGAAGCAGCTGAAGCGGCGGAGATACACCGGCTGGGGCAGGCTGAGCCGGAAGCTGATCAAC
GGCATCCGGGACAAGCAGTCCGGCAAGACAATCCTGGATTTCCTGAAGTCCGACGGCTTCGCCAACAGAA
ACTTCATGCAGCTGATCCACGACGACAGCCTGACCTTTAAAGAGGACATCCAGAAAGCCCAGGTGTCCGG
CCAGGGCGATAGCCTGCACGAGCACATTGCCAATCTGGCCGGCAGCCCCGCCATTAAGAAGGGCATCCTG
CAGACAGTGAAGGTGGTGGACGAGCTCGTGAAAGTGATGGGCCGGCACAAGCCCGAGAACATCGTGATCG
AAATGGCCAGAGAGAACCAGACCACCCAGAAGGGACAGAAGAACAGCCGCGAGAGAATGAAGCGGATCGA
AGAGGGCATCAAAGAGCTGGGCAGCCAGATCCTGAAAGAACACCCCGTGGAAAACACCCAGCTGCAGAAC
GAGAAGCTGTACCTGTACTACCTGCAGAATGGGCGGGATATGTACGTGGACCAGGAACTGGACATCAACC
GGCTGTCCGACTACGATGTGGACGCTATCGTGCCTCAGAGCTTTCTGAAGGACGACTCCATCGACAACAA
GGTGCTGACCAGAAGCGACAAGAACCGGGGCAAGAGCGACAACGTGCCCTCCGAAGAGGTCGTGAAGAAG
ATGAAGAACTACTGGCGGCAGCTGCTGAACGCCAAGCTGATTACCCAGAGAAAGTTCGACAATCTGACCA
AGGCCGAGAGAGGCGGCCTGAGCGAACTGGATAAGGCCGGCTTCATCAAGAGACAGCTGGTGGAAACCCG
GCAGATCACAAAGCACGTGGCACAGATCCTGGACTCCCGGATGAACACTAAGTACGACGAGAATGACAAG
CTGATCCGGGAAGTGAAAGTGATCACCCTGAAGTCCAAGCTGGTGTCCGATTTCCGGAAGGATTTCCAGT
TTTACAAAGTGCGCGAGATCAACAACTACCACCACGCCCACGACGCCTACCTGAACGCCGTCGTGGGAAC
CGCCCTGATCAAAAAGTACCCTAAGCTGGAAAGCGAGTTCGTGTACGGCGACTACAAGGTGTACGACGTG
CGGAAGATGATCGCCAAGAGCGAGCAGGAAATCGGCAAGGCTACCGCCAAGTACTTCTTCTACAGCAACA
TCATGAACTTTTTCAAGACCGAGATTACCCTGGCCAACGGCGAGATCCGGAAGCGGCCTCTGATCGAGAC
AAACGGCGAAACCGGGGAGATCGTGTGGGATAAGGGCCGGGATTTTGCCACCGTGCGGAAAGTGCTGAGC
ATGCCCCAAGTGAATATCGTGAAAAAGACCGAGGTGCAGACAGGCGGCTTCAGCAAAGAGTCTATCCTGC
CCAAGAGGAACAGCGATAAGCTGATCGCCAGAAAGAAGGACTGGGACCCTAAGAAGTACGGCGGCTTCGA
CAGCCCCACCGTGGCCTATTCTGTGCTGGTGGTGGCCAAAGTGGAAAAGGGCAAGTCCAAGAAACTGAAG
AGTGTGAAAGAGCTGCTGGGGATCACCATCATGGAAAGAAGCAGCTTCGAGAAGAATCCCATCGACTTTC
TGGAAGCCAAGGGCTACAAAGAAGTGAAAAAGGACCTGATCATCAAGCTGCCTAAGTACTCCCTGTTCGA
GCTGGAAAACGGCCGGAAGAGAATGCTGGCCTCTGCCGGCGAACTGCAGAAGGGAAACGAACTGGCCCTG
CCCTCCAAATATGTGAACTTCCTGTACCTGGCCAGCCACTATGAGAAGCTGAAGGGCTCCCCCGAGGATA
ATGAGCAGAAACAGCTGTTTGTGGAACAGCACAAGCACTACCTGGACGAGATCATCGAGCAGATCAGCGA
GTTCTCCAAGAGAGTGATCCTGGCCGACGCTAATCTGGACAAAGTGCTGTCCGCCTACAACAAGCACCGG
GATAAGCCCATCAGAGAGCAGGCCGAGAATATCATCCACCTGTTTACCCTGACCAATCTGGGAGCCCCTG
CCGCCTTCAAGTACTTTGACACCACCATCGACCGGAAGAGGTACACCAGCACCAAAGAGGTGCTGGACGC
CACCCTGATCCACCAGAGCATCACCGGCCTGTACGAGACACGGATCGACCTGTCTCAGCTGGGAGGTGAC
TCTGGAGGATCTAGCGGAGGATCCTCTGGCAGCGAGACACCAGGAACAAGCGAGTCAGCAACACCAGAGA
GCAGTGGCGGCAGCAGCGGCGGCAGCAGCACCCTAAATATAGAAGATGAGTATCGGCTACATGAGACCTC
AAAAGAGCCAGATGTTTCTCTAGGGTCCACATGGCTGTCTGATTTTCCTCAGGCCTGGGCGGAAACCGGG
GGCATGGGACTGGCAGTTCGCCAAGCTCCTCTGATCATACCTCTGAAAGCAACCTCTACCCCCGTGTCCA
TAAAACAATACCCCATGTCACAAGAAGCCAGACTGGGGATCAAGCCCCACATACAGAGACTGTTGGACCA
GGGAATACTGGTACCCTGCCAGTCCCCCTGGAACACGCCCCTGCTACCCGTTAAGAAACCAGGGACTAAT
GATTATAGGCCTGTCCAGGATCTGAGAGAAGTCAACAAGCGGGTGGAAGACATCCACCCCACCGTGCCCA
ACCCTTACAACCTCTTGAGCGGGCTCCCACCGTCCCACCAGTGGTACACTGTGCTTGATTTAAAGGATGC
CTTTTTCTGCCTGAGACTCCACCCCACCAGTCAGCCTCTCTTCGCCTTTGAGTGGAGAGATCCAGAGATG
GGAATCTCAGGACAATTGACCTGGACCAGACTCCCACAGGGTTTCAAAAACAGTCCCACCCTGTTTAATG
AGGCACTGCACAGAGACCTAGCAGACTTCCGGATCCAGCACCCAGACTTGATCCTGCTACAGTACGTGGA
TGACTTACTGCTGGCCGCCACTTCTGAGCTAGACTGCCAACAAGGTACTCGGGCCCTGTTACAAACCCTA
GGGAACCTCGGGTATCGGGCCTCGGCCAAGAAAGCCCAAATTTGCCAGAAACAGGTCAAGTATCTGGGGT
ATCTTCTAAAAGAGGGTCAGAGATGGCTGACTGAGGCCAGAAAAGAGACTGTGATGGGGCAGCCTACTCC
GAAGACCCCTCGACAACTAAGGGAGTTCCTAGGGAAGGCAGGCTTCTGTCGCCTCTTCATCCCTGGGTTT
GCAGAAATGGCAGCCCCCCTGTACCCTCTCACCAAACCGGGGACTCTGTTTAATTGGGGCCCAGACCAAC
AAAAGGCCTATCAAGAAATCAAGCAAGCTCTTCTAACTGCCCCAGCCCTGGGGTTGCCAGATTTGACTAA
GCCCTTTGAACTCTTTGTCGACGAGAAGCAGGGCTACGCCAAAGGTGTCCTAACGCAAAAACTGGGACCT
TGGCGTCGGCCGGTGGCCTACCTGTCCAAAAAGCTAGACCCAGTAGCAGCTGGGTGGCCCCCTTGCCTAC
GGATGGTAGCAGCCATTGCCGTACTGACAAAGGATGCAGGCAAGCTAACCATGGGACAGCCACTAGTCAT
TCTGGCCCCCCATGCAGTAGAGGCACTAGTCAAACAACCCCCCGACCGCTGGCTTTCCAACGCCCGGATG
ACTCACTATCAGGCCTTGCTTTTGGACACGGACCGGGTCCAGTTCGGACCGGTGGTAGCCCTGAACCCGG
CTACGCTGCTCCCACTGCCTGAGGAAGGGCTGCAACACAACTGCCTTGATATCCTGGCCGAAGCCCACGG
AACCCGACCCGACCTAACGGACCAGCCGCTCCCAGACGCCGACCACACCTGGTACACGGATGGAAGCAGT
CTCTTACAAGAGGGACAGCGTAAGGCGGGAGCTGCGGTGACCACCGAGACCGAGGTAATCTGGGCTAAAG
CCCTGCCAGCCGGGACATCCGCTCAGCGGGCTGAACTGATAGCACTCACCCAGGCCCTAAAGATGGCAGA
AGGTAAGAAGCTAAATGTTTATACTGATAGCCGTTATGCTTTTGCTACTGCCCATATCCATGGAGAAATA
TACAGAAGGCGTGGGTGGCTCACATCAGAAGGCAAAGAGATCAAAAATAAAGACGAGATCTTGGCCCTAC
TAAAAGCCCTCTTTCTGCCCAAAAGACTTAGCATAATCCATTGTCCAGGACATCAAAAGGGACACAGCGC
CGAGGCTAGAGGCAACCGGATGGCTGACCAAGCGGCCCGAAAGGCAGCCATCACAGAGACTCCAGACACC
TCTACCCTCCTCATAGAAAATTCATCACCCTCTGGCGGCTCAAAAAGAACCGCCGACGGCAGCGAATTCG
AGCCCAAGAAGAAGAGGAAAGTCGGAAGCGGAGCTACTAACTTCAGCCTGCTGAAGCAGGCTGGAGACGT
GGAGGAGAACCCTGGACCTATGGTGAGCAAGGGCGAGGAGCTGTTCACCGGGGTGGTGCCCATCCTGGTC
GAGCTGGACGGCGACGTAAACGGCCACAAGTTCAGCGTGTCCGGCGAGGGCGAGGGCGATGCCACCTACG
GCAAGCTGACCCTGAAGTTCATCTGCACCACCGGCAAGCTGCCCGTGCCCTGGCCCACCCTCGTGACCAC
CCTGACCTATGGAGTGCAGTGCTTCAGCCGCTACCCCGACCACATGAAGCAGCACGACTTCTTCAAGTCC
GCCATGCCCGAAGGCTACGTCCAGGAGCGCACCATCTTCTTCAAGGACGACGGCAACTACAAGACCCGCG
CCGAGGTGAAGTTCGAGGGCGACACCCTGGTGAACCGCATCGAGCTGAAGGGCATCGACTTCAAGGAGGA
CGGCAACATCCTGGGGCACAAGCTGGAGTACAACTACAACAGCCACAACGTCTATATCATGGCCGACAAG
CAGAAGAACGGCAT
Features (pLannotate 1.2.2; 28 found; start..end, strand, type, name):
    329..917     +  misc_feature   WPRE: woodchuck hepatitis virus posttranscriptional regulatory element
    934..1452    +  CDS            nef (fragment): NEF_HV1BR - Experimental evidence at protein level: Swiss-Prot protein existence level 1. Extracellular Nef protein targets CD4(+) T-lymphocytes for apoptosis by interacting with CXCR4 surface receptors (PubMed:14990729). From Human immunodeficiency virus type 1 group M subtype B (isolate BRU/LAI) (HIV-1).
   1500..1757    +  LTR            5' LTR (truncated): truncated 5' long terminal repeat (LTR) from HIV-1
   1907..1929    -  protein_bind   lac operator (fragment): The lac repressor binds to the lac operator to inhibit transcription in E. coli. This inhibition can be relieved by adding lactose or isopropyl-β-D-thiogalactopyranoside (IPTG). lac repressor encoded by lacI
   1933..1963    -  promoter       lac promoter: promoter for the E. coli lac operon
   1978..1999    -  protein_bind   CAP binding site: CAP binding activates transcription in the presence of cAMP. E. coli catabolite activator protein
   2012..2104    -  CDS            lacI (fragment): lac repressor; lacI; The lac repressor binds to the lac operator to inhibit transcription in E. coli. This inhibition can be relieved by adding lactose or isopropyl-β-D-thiogalactopyranoside (IPTG).
   2287..2875    -  rep_origin     ori: high-copy-number ColE1/pMB1/pBR322/pUC origin of replication
   3046..3906    -  CDS            AmpR: β-lactamase; bla; confers resistance to ampicillin, carbenicillin, and related antibiotics
   3907..4011    -  promoter       AmpR promoter: bla
   4059..4193    +  polyA_signal   SV40 poly(A) signal: SV40 polyadenylation signal
   4360..4689    +  CDS            nef (fragment): NEF_HV1BR - Experimental evidence at protein level: Swiss-Prot protein existence level 1. Extracellular Nef protein targets CD4(+) T-lymphocytes for apoptosis by interacting with CXCR4 surface receptors (PubMed:14990729). From Human immunodeficiency virus type 1 group M subtype B (isolate BRU/LAI) (HIV-1).
   4737..4994    +  LTR            5' LTR (truncated): truncated 5' long terminal repeat (LTR) from HIV-1
   5041..5166    +  misc_feature   HIV-1 Ψ: packaging signal of human immunodeficiency virus type 1
   5150..5488    +  CDS            HIV-1 gag (fragment): gag protein from human immunodeficiency virus 1; gag
   5663..5896    +  misc_feature   RRE: The Rev response element (RRE) of HIV-1 allows for Rev-dependent mRNA export from the nucleus to the cytoplasm.
   6273..6373    +  CDS            Rev (fragment): human immunodeficiency virus 1 (HIV-1) Rev protein; rev; enhances nuclear export of unspliced and incompletely spliced viral mRNAs
   6388..6503    +  misc_feature   cPPT/CTS: central polypurine tract and central termination sequence of HIV-1 (lacking the first T)
   6570..6810    +  promoter       U6 promoter: RNA polymerase III promoter for human U6 snRNA
   6839..6914    +  misc_RNA       gRNA scaffold: guide RNA scaffold for the Streptococcus pyogenes CRISPR/Cas9 system
   7184..7395    +  promoter       EF-1α core promoter: core promoter for human elongation factor EF-1α
   7396..7509    +  intron         EF-1α intron A (fragment): intron upstream of the start codon of human EF-1α
   8135..8338    +  intron         EF-1α intron A: truncated intron upstream of the start codon of human EF-1α
   8411..8429    +  promoter       T7 promoter: promoter for bacteriophage T7 RNA polymerase
   8500..10101   +  CDS            Cas9(N): N-terminal portion of Streptococcus pyogenes Cas9 (Zetsche et al., 2015)
  10102..12596   +  CDS            Cas9(C) (fragment): C-terminal portion of Streptococcus pyogenes Cas9 (Zetsche et al., 2015)
  12700..14731   +  CDS            gag-pol (fragment): Moloney murine leukemia virus Gag-Pol polyprotein; gag-pol; contains a read-through stop codon
  14860..232     +  CDS            EGFP (across the origin): EGFP is a basic (constitutively fluorescent) green fluorescent protein published in 1996, derived from Aequorea victoria. It is reported to be a rapidly-maturing weak dimer with moderate acid sensitivity.
