>Addgene plasmid #185060 | pAIO-Ef1a-PE2-GFP:KCNQ2-C201R Sequencing Result | analyzer sequence | sequence record 366761
TGTTCACCGGGGTGGTGCCCATCCTGGTCGAGCTGGACGGCGACGTAAACGGCCACAAGTTCAGCGTGTC
CGGCGAGGGCGAGGGCGATGCCACCTACGGCAAGCTGACCCTGAAGTTCATCTGCACCACCGGCAAGCTG
CCCGTGCCCTGGCCCACCCTCGTGACCACCCTGACCTATGGAGTGCAGTGCTTCAGCCGCTACCCCGACC
ACATGAAGCAGCACGACTTCTTCAAGTCCGCCATGCCCGAAGGCTACGTCCAGGAGCGCACCATCTTCTT
CAAGGACGACGGCAACTACAAGACCCGCGCCGAGGTGAAGTTCGAGGGCGACACCCTGGTGAACCGCATC
GAGCTGAAGGGCATCGACTTCAAGGAGGACGGCAACATCCTGGGGCACAAGCTGGAGTACAACTACAACA
GCCACAACGTCTATATCATGGCCGACAAGCAGAAGAACGGCATCAAGGTGAACTTCAAGATCCGCCACAA
CATCGAGGACGGCAGCGTGCAGCTCGCCGACCACTACCAGCAGAACACCCCCATCGGCGACGGCCCCGTG
CTGCTGCCCGACAACCACTACCTGAGCACCCAGTCCGCCCTGAGCAAAGACCCCAACGAGAAGCGCGATC
ACATGGTCCTGCTGGAGTTCGTGACCGCCGCCGGGATCACTCTCGGCATGGACGAGCTGTACAAGTCTGG
TGGTTCTCCCAAGAAGAAGAGGAAAGTCTAACCGGTCATCATCACCATCACCATTGAGTTTTACCACCGG
TGGAATTCACGCGTCTGGAACAATCAACCTCTGGATTACAAAATTTGTGAAAGATTGACTGGTATTCTTA
ACTATGTTGCTCCTTTTACGCTATGTGGATACGCTGCTTTAATGCCTTTGTATCATGCTATTGCTTCCCG
TATGGCTTTCATTTTCTCCTCCTTGTATAAATCCTGGTTGCTGTCTCTTTATGAGGAGTTGTGGCCCGTT
GTCAGGCAACGTGGCGTGGTGTGCACTGTGTTTGCTGACGCAACCCCCACTGGTTGGGGCATTGCCACCA
CCTGTCAGCTCCTTTCCGGGACTTTCGCTTTCCCCCTCCCTATTGCCACGGCGGAACTCATCGCCGCCTG
CCTTGCCCGCTGCTGGACAGGGGCTCGGCTGTTGGGCACTGACAATTCCGTGGTGTTGTCGGGGAAGCTG
ACGTCCTTTCCATGGCTGCTCGCCTGTGTTGCCACCTGGATTCTGCGCGGGACGTCCTTCTGCTACGTCC
CTTCGGCCCTCAATCCAGCGGACCTTCCTTCCCGCGGCCTGCTGCCGGCTCTGCGGCCTCTTCCGCGTCT
TCGCCTTCGCCCTCAGACGAGTCGGATCTCCCTTTGGGCCGCCTCCCCGCCTGGAATTAATTCTGCAGTC
GAGACCTAGAAAAACATGGAGCAATCACAAGTAGCAATACAGCAGCTACCAATGCTGATTGTGCCTGGCT
AGAAGCACAAGAGGAGGAGGAGGTGGGTTTTCCAGTCACACCTCAGGTACCTTTAAGACCAATGACTTAC
AAGGCAGCTGTAGATCTTAGCCACTTTTTAAAAGAAAAGAGGGGACTGGAAGGGCTAATTCACTCCCAAC
GAAGACAAGATATCCTTGATCTGTGGATCTACCACACACAAGGCTACTTCCCTGATTAGCAGAACTACAC
ACCAGGGCCAGGGGTCAGATATCCACTGACCTTTGGATGGTGCTACAAGCTAGTACCAGTTGAGCCAGAT
AAGGTAGAAGAGGCCAATAAAGGAGAGAACACCAGCTTGTTACACCCTGTGAGCCTGCATGGGATGGATG
ACCCGGAGAGAGAAGTGTTAGAGTGGAGGTTTGACAGCCGCCTAGCATTTCATCACGTGGCCCGAGAGCT
GCATCCGGAGTACTTCAAGAACTGCTGATATCGAGCTTGCTACAAGGGACTTTCCGCTGGGGACTTTCCA
GGGAGGCGTGGCCTGGGCGGGACTGGGGAGTGGCGAGCCCTCAGATCCTGCATATAAGCAGCTGCTTTTT
GCCTGTACTGGGTCTCTCTGGTTAGACCAGATCTGAGCCTGGGAGCTCTCTGGCTAACTAGGGAACCCAC
TGCTTAAGCCTCAATAAAGCTTGCCTTGAGTGCTTCAAGTAGTGTGTGCCCGTCTGTTGTGTGACTCTGG
TAACTAGAGATCCCTCAGACCCTTTTAGTCAGTGTGGAAAATCTCTAGCAGTAGTAGTTCATGTCATCTT
ATTATTCAGTATTTATAACTTGCAAAGAAATGAATATCAGAGAGTGAGAGGCCTTGACATTGCTAGCGTT
TACCGTCGACCTCTAGCTAGAGCTTGGCGTAATCATGGTCATAGCTGTTTCCTGTGTGAAATTGTTATCC
GCTCACAATTCCACACAACATACGAGCCGGAAGCATAAAGTGTAAAGCCTGGGGTGCCTAATGAGTGAGC
TAACTCACATTAATTGCGTTGCGCTCACTGCCCGCTTTCCAGTCGGGAAACCTGTCGTGCCAGCTGCATT
AATGAATCGGCCAACGCGCGGGGAGAGGCGGTTTGCGTATTGGGCGCTCTTCCGCTTCCTCGCTCACTGA
CTCGCTGCGCTCGGTCGTTCGGCTGCGGCGAGCGGTATCAGCTCACTCAAAGGCGGTAATACGGTTATCC
ACAGAATCAGGGGATAACGCAGGAAAGAACATGTGAGCAAAAGGCCAGCAAAAGGCCAGGAACCGTAAAA
AGGCCGCGTTGCTGGCGTTTTTCCATAGGCTCCGCCCCCCTGACGAGCATCACAAAAATCGACGCTCAAG
TCAGAGGTGGCGAAACCCGACAGGACTATAAAGATACCAGGCGTTTCCCCCTGGAAGCTCCCTCGTGCGC
TCTCCTGTTCCGACCCTGCCGCTTACCGGATACCTGTCCGCCTTTCTCCCTTCGGGAAGCGTGGCGCTTT
CTCATAGCTCACGCTGTAGGTATCTCAGTTCGGTGTAGGTCGTTCGCTCCAAGCTGGGCTGTGTGCACGA
ACCCCCCGTTCAGCCCGACCGCTGCGCCTTATCCGGTAACTATCGTCTTGAGTCCAACCCGGTAAGACAC
GACTTATCGCCACTGGCAGCAGCCACTGGTAACAGGATTAGCAGAGCGAGGTATGTAGGCGGTGCTACAG
AGTTCTTGAAGTGGTGGCCTAACTACGGCTACACTAGAAGAACAGTATTTGGTATCTGCGCTCTGCTGAA
GCCAGTTACCTTCGGAAAAAGAGTTGGTAGCTCTTGATCCGGCAAACAAACCACCGCTGGTAGCGGTGGT
TTTTTTGTTTGCAAGCAGCAGATTACGCGCAGAAAAAAAGGATCTCAAGAAGATCCTTTGATCTTTTCTA
CGGGGTCTGACGCTCAGTGGAACGAAAACTCACGTTAAGGGATTTTGGTCATGAGATTATCAAAAAGGAT
CTTCACCTAGATCCTTTTAAATTAAAAATGAAGTTTTAAATCAATCTAAAGTATATATGAGTAAACTTGG
TCTGACAGTTACCAATGCTTAATCAGTGAGGCACCTATCTCAGCGATCTGTCTATTTCGTTCATCCATAG
TTGCCTGACTCCCCGTCGTGTAGATAACTACGATACGGGAGGGCTTACCATCTGGCCCCAGTGCTGCAAT
GATACCGCGAGACCCACGCTCACCGGCTCCAGATTTATCAGCAATAAACCAGCCAGCCGGAAGGGCCGAG
CGCAGAAGTGGTCCTGCAACTTTATCCGCCTCCATCCAGTCTATTAATTGTTGCCGGGAAGCTAGAGTAA
GTAGTTCGCCAGTTAATAGTTTGCGCAACGTTGTTGCCATTGCTACAGGCATCGTGGTGTCACGCTCGTC
GTTTGGTATGGCTTCATTCAGCTCCGGTTCCCAACGATCAAGGCGAGTTACATGATCCCCCATGTTGTGC
AAAAAAGCGGTTAGCTCCTTCGGTCCTCCGATCGTTGTCAGAAGTAAGTTGGCCGCAGTGTTATCACTCA
TGGTTATGGCAGCACTGCATAATTCTCTTACTGTCATGCCATCCGTAAGATGCTTTTCTGTGACTGGTGA
GTACTCAACCAAGTCATTCTGAGAATAGTGTATGCGGCGACCGAGTTGCTCTTGCCCGGCGTCAATACGG
GATAATACCGCGCCACATAGCAGAACTTTAAAAGTGCTCATCATTGGAAAACGTTCTTCGGGGCGAAAAC
TCTCAAGGATCTTACCGCTGTTGAGATCCAGTTCGATGTAACCCACTCGTGCACCCAACTGATCTTCAGC
ATCTTTTACTTTCACCAGCGTTTCTGGGTGAGCAAAAACAGGAAGGCAAAATGCCGCAAAAAAGGGAATA
AGGGCGACACGGAAATGTTGAATACTCATACTCTTCCTTTTTCAATATTATTGAAGCATTTATCAGGGTT
ATTGTCTCATGAGCGGATACATATTTGAATGTATTTAGAAAAATAAACAAATAGGGGTTCCGCGCACATT
TCCCCGAAAAGTGCCACCTGACGTCGACGGATCGGGAGATCAACTTGTTTATTGCAGCTTATAATGGTTA
CAAATAAAGCAATAGCATCACAAATTTCACAAATAAAGCATTTTTTTCACTGCATTCTAGTTGTGGTTTG
TCCAAACTCATCAATGTATCTTATCATGTCTGGATCAACTGGATAACTCAAGCTAACCAAAATCATCCCA
AACTTCCCACCCCATACCCTATTACCACTGCCAATTACCTGTGGTTTCATTTACTCTAAACCTGTGATTC
CTCTGAATTATTTTCATTTTAAAGAAATTGTATTTGTTAAATATGTACTACAAACTTAGTAGTTGGAAGG
GCTAATTCACTCCCAAAGAAGACAAGATATCCTTGATCTGTGGATCTACCACACACAAGGCTACTTCCCT
GATTAGCAGAACTACACACCAGGGCCAGGGGTCAGATATCCACTGACCTTTGGATGGTGCTACAAGCTAG
TACCAGTTGAGCCAGATAAGGTAGAAGAGGCCAATAAAGGAGAGAACACCAGCTTGTTACACCCTGTGAG
CCTGCATGGGATGGATGACCCGGAGAGAGAAGTGTTAGAGTGGAGGTTTGACAGCCGCCTAGCATTTCAT
CACGTGGCCCGAGAGCTGCATCCGGAGTACTTCAAGAACTGCTGATATCGAGCTTGCTACAAGGGACTTT
CCGCTGGGGACTTTCCAGGGAGGCGTGGCCTGGGCGGGACTGGGGAGTGGCGAGCCCTCAGATCCTGCAT
ATAAGCAGCTGCTTTTTGCCTGTACTGGGTCTCTCTGGTTAGACCAGATCTGAGCCTGGGAGCTCTCTGG
CTAACTAGGGAACCCACTGCTTAAGCCTCAATAAAGCTTGCCTTGAGTGCTTCAAGTAGTGTGTGCCCGT
CTGTTGTGTGACTCTGGTAACTAGAGATCCCTCAGACCCTTTTAGTCAGTGTGGAAAATCTCTAGCAGTG
GCGCCCGAACAGGGACTTGAAAGCGAAAGGGAAACCAGAGGAGCTCTCTCGACGCAGGACTCGGCTTGCT
GAAGCGCGCACGGCAAGAGGCGAGGGGCGGCGACTGGTGAGTACGCCAAAAATTTTGACTAGCGGAGGCT
AGAAGGAGAGAGATGGGTGCGAGAGCGTCAGTATTAAGCGGGGGAGAATTAGATCGCGATGGGAAAAAAT
TCGGTTAAGGCCAGGGGGAAAGAAAAAATATAAATTAAAACATATAGTATGGGCAAGCAGGGAGCTAGAA
CGATTCGCAGTTAATCCTGGCCTGTTAGAAACATCAGAAGGCTGTAGACAAATACTGGGACAGCTACAAC
CATCCCTTCAGACAGGATCAGAAGAACTTAGATCATTATATAATACAGTAGCAACCCTCTATTGTGTGCA
TCAAAGGATAGAGATAAAAGACACCAAGGAAGCTTTAGACAAGATAGAGGAAGAGCAAAACAAAAGTAAG
ACCACCGCACAGCAAGCGGCCGGCCGCTGATCTTCAGACCTGGAGGAGGAGATATGAGGGACAATTGGAG
AAGTGAATTATATAAATATAAAGTAGTAAAAATTGAACCATTAGGAGTAGCACCCACCAAGGCAAAGAGA
AGAGTGGTGCAGAGAGAAAAAAGAGCAGTGGGAATAGGAGCTTTGTTCCTTGGGTTCTTGGGAGCAGCAG
GAAGCACTATGGGCGCAGCGTCAATGACGCTGACGGTACAGGCCAGACAATTATTGTCTGGTATAGTGCA
GCAGCAGAACAATTTGCTGAGGGCTATTGAGGCGCAACAGCATCTGTTGCAACTCACAGTCTGGGGCATC
AAGCAGCTCCAGGCAAGAATCCTGGCTGTGGAAAGATACCTAAAGGATCAACAGCTCCTGGGGATTTGGG
GTTGCTCTGGAAAACTCATTTGCACCACTGCTGTGCCTTGGAATGCTAGTTGGAGTAATAAATCTCTGGA
ACAGATTTGGAATCACACGACCTGGATGGAGTGGGACAGAGAAATTAACAATTACACAAGCTTAATACAC
TCCTTAATTGAAGAATCGCAAAACCAGCAAGAAAAGAATGAACAAGAATTATTGGAATTAGATAAATGGG
CAAGTTTGTGGAATTGGTTTAACATAACAAATTGGCTGTGGTATATAAAATTATTCATAATGATAGTAGG
AGGCTTGGTAGGTTTAAGAATAGTTTTTGCTGTACTTTCTATAGTGAATAGAGTTAGGCAGGGATATTCA
CCATTATCGTTTCAGACCCACCTCCCAACCCCGAGGGGACCCGACAGGCCCGAAGGAATAGAAGAAGAAG
GTGGAGAGAGAGACAGAGACAGATCCATTCGATTAGTGAACGGATCTCGACGGTATCGCCTTTAAAAGAA
AAGGGGGGATTGGGGGGTACAGTGCAGGGGAAAGAATAGTAGACATAATAGCAACAGACATACAAACTAA
AGAATTACAAAAACAAATTACAAAAATTCAAAATTTTCGGGTTTATTACAGGGACAGCAGAGATCCAGTT
TATCGATGGTCCGATTTCAGCAGGTGCCATGTGAGGGCCTATTTCCCATGATTCCTTCATATTTGCATAT
ACGATACAAGGCTGTTAGAGAGATAATTGGAATTAATTTGACTGTAAACACAAAGATATTAGTACAAAAT
ACGTGACGTAGAAAGTAATAATTTCTTGGGTAGTTTGCAGTTTTAAAATTATGTTTTAAAATGGACTATC
ATATGCTTACCGTAACTTGAAAGTATTTCGATTTCTTGGCTTTATATATCTTGTGGAAAGGACGAAACAC
CGCAGAATCTGCAGGAAGCGCGTTTTAGAGCTAGAAATAGCAAGTTAAAATAAGGCTAGTCCGTTATCAA
CTTGAAAAAGTGGCACCGAGTCGGTGCTCCGGAGCCTGCGCTTCCTGCAGATTTTTTTAGAGCCACCTGC
GGGCAGATCGAACCTGCAGGTTCCACTGGGACGATTACATGCATCTGGATCGATGAGTAATTCATACAAA
AGGACTCGCCCCTGCCTTGGGGAATCCCAGGGACCGTCGTTAAACTCCCACTAACGTAGAACCCAGAGAT
CGCTGCGTTCCCGCCCCCTCACCCGCCCGCTCTCGTCATCACTGAGGTGGAGAAGAGCATGCGTGAGGCT
CCGGTGCCCGTCAGTGGGCAGAGCGCACATCGCCCACAGTCCCCGAGAAGTTGGGGGGAGGGGTCGGCAA
TTGAACCGGTGCCTAGAGAAGGTGGCGCGGGGTAAACTGGGAAAGTGATGTCGTGTACTGGCTCCGCCTT
TTTCCCGAGGGTGGGGGAGAACCGTATATAAGTGCAGTAGTCGCCGTGAACGTTCTTTTTCGCAACGGGT
TTGCCGCCAGAACACAGGTAAGTGCCGTGTGTGGTTCCCGCGGGCCTGGCCTCTTTACGGGTTATGGCCC
TTGCGTGCCTTGAATTACTTCCACGCCCCTGGCTGCAGTACGTGATTCTTGATCCCGAGCTTCGGGTTGG
AAGTGGGTGGGAGAGTTCGAGGCCTTGCGCTTAAGGAGCCCCTTCGCCTCGTGCTTGAGTTGAGGCCTGG
CTTGGGCGCTGGGGCCGCCGCGTGCGAATCTGGTGGCACCTTCGCGCCTGTCTCGCTGCTTTCGATAAGT
CTCTAGCCATTTAAAATTTTTGATGACCTGCTGCGACGCTTTTTTTCTGGCAAGATAGTCTTGTAAATGC
GGGCCAAGATCTGCACACTGGTATTTCGGTTTTTGGGGCCGCGGGCGGCGACGGGGCCCGTGCGTCCCAG
CGCACATGTTCGGCGAGGCGGGGCCTGCGAGCGCGGCCACCGAGAATCGGACGGGGGTAGTCTCAAGCTG
GCCGGCCTGCTCTGGTGCCTGGCCTCGCGCCGCCGTGTATCGCCCCGCCCTGGGCGGCAAGGCTGGCCCG
GTCGGCACCAGTTGCGTGAGCGGAAAGATGGCCGCTTCCCGGCCCTGCTGCAGGGAGCTCAAAATGGAGG
ACGCGGCGCTCGGGAGAGCGGGCGGGTGAGTCACCCACACAAAGGAAAAGGGCCTTTCCGTCCTCAGCCG
TCGCTTCATGTGACTCCACGGAGTACCGGGCGCCGTCCAGGCACCTCGATTAGTTCTCGAGCTTTTGGAG
TACGTCGTCTTTAGGTTGGGGGGAGGGGTTTTATGCGATGGAGTTTCCCCACACTGAGTGGGTGGAGACT
GAAGTTAGGCCAGCTTGGCACTTGATGTAATTCTCCTTGGAATTTGCCCTTTTTGAGTTTGGATCTTGGT
TCATTCTCAAGCCTCAGACAGTGGTTCAAAGTTTTTTTCTTCCATTTCAGGTGTCGTGAGGATCTATTTC
CGGTGAATTGGTTTAAACGCGATCGCCTCGAGGGATCCTCTAGAGCGGCCGCTAATACGACTCACTATAG
GGAGAGCCGCCACCATGAAACGGACAGCCGACGGAAGCGAGTTCGAGTCACCAAAGAAGAAGCGGAAAGT
CGACAAGAAGTACAGCATCGGCCTGGACATCGGCACCAACTCTGTGGGCTGGGCCGTGATCACCGACGAG
TACAAGGTGCCCAGCAAGAAATTCAAGGTGCTGGGCAACACCGACCGGCACAGCATCAAGAAGAACCTGA
TCGGAGCCCTGCTGTTCGACAGCGGCGAAACAGCCGAGGCCACCCGGCTGAAGAGAACCGCCAGAAGAAG
ATACACCAGACGGAAGAACCGGATCTGCTATCTGCAAGAGATCTTCAGCAACGAGATGGCCAAGGTGGAC
GACAGCTTCTTCCACAGACTGGAAGAGTCCTTCCTGGTGGAAGAGGATAAGAAGCACGAGCGGCACCCCA
TCTTCGGCAACATCGTGGACGAGGTGGCCTACCACGAGAAGTACCCCACCATCTACCACCTGAGAAAGAA
ACTGGTGGACAGCACCGACAAGGCCGACCTGCGGCTGATCTATCTGGCCCTGGCCCACATGATCAAGTTC
CGGGGCCACTTCCTGATCGAGGGCGACCTGAACCCCGACAACAGCGACGTGGACAAGCTGTTCATCCAGC
TGGTGCAGACCTACAACCAGCTGTTCGAGGAAAACCCCATCAACGCCAGCGGCGTGGACGCCAAGGCCAT
CCTGTCTGCCAGACTGAGCAAGAGCAGACGGCTGGAAAATCTGATCGCCCAGCTGCCCGGCGAGAAGAAG
AATGGCCTGTTCGGAAACCTGATTGCCCTGAGCCTGGGCCTGACCCCCAACTTCAAGAGCAACTTCGACC
TGGCCGAGGATGCCAAACTGCAGCTGAGCAAGGACACCTACGACGACGACCTGGACAACCTGCTGGCCCA
GATCGGCGACCAGTACGCCGACCTGTTTCTGGCCGCCAAGAACCTGTCCGACGCCATCCTGCTGAGCGAC
ATCCTGAGAGTGAACACCGAGATCACCAAGGCCCCCCTGAGCGCCTCTATGATCAAGAGATACGACGAGC
ACCACCAGGACCTGACCCTGCTGAAAGCTCTCGTGCGGCAGCAGCTGCCTGAGAAGTACAAAGAGATTTT
CTTCGACCAGAGCAAGAACGGCTACGCCGGCTACATTGACGGCGGAGCCAGCCAGGAAGAGTTCTACAAG
TTCATCAAGCCCATCCTGGAAAAGATGGACGGCACCGAGGAACTGCTCGTGAAGCTGAACAGAGAGGACC
TGCTGCGGAAGCAGCGGACCTTCGACAACGGCAGCATCCCCCACCAGATCCACCTGGGAGAGCTGCACGC
CATTCTGCGGCGGCAGGAAGATTTTTACCCATTCCTGAAGGACAACCGGGAAAAGATCGAGAAGATCCTG
ACCTTCCGCATCCCCTACTACGTGGGCCCTCTGGCCAGGGGAAACAGCAGATTCGCCTGGATGACCAGAA
AGAGCGAGGAAACCATCACCCCCTGGAACTTCGAGGAAGTGGTGGACAAGGGCGCTTCCGCCCAGAGCTT
CATCGAGCGGATGACCAACTTCGATAAGAACCTGCCCAACGAGAAGGTGCTGCCCAAGCACAGCCTGCTG
TACGAGTACTTCACCGTGTATAACGAGCTGACCAAAGTGAAATACGTGACCGAGGGAATGAGAAAGCCCG
CCTTCCTGAGCGGCGAGCAGAAAAAGGCCATCGTGGACCTGCTGTTCAAGACCAACCGGAAAGTGACCGT
GAAGCAGCTGAAAGAGGACTACTTCAAGAAAATCGAGTGCTTCGACTCCGTGGAAATCTCCGGCGTGGAA
GATCGGTTCAACGCCTCCCTGGGCACATACCACGATCTGCTGAAAATTATCAAGGACAAGGACTTCCTGG
ACAATGAGGAAAACGAGGACATTCTGGAAGATATCGTGCTGACCCTGACACTGTTTGAGGACAGAGAGAT
GATCGAGGAACGGCTGAAAACCTATGCCCACCTGTTCGACGACAAAGTGATGAAGCAGCTGAAGCGGCGG
AGATACACCGGCTGGGGCAGGCTGAGCCGGAAGCTGATCAACGGCATCCGGGACAAGCAGTCCGGCAAGA
CAATCCTGGATTTCCTGAAGTCCGACGGCTTCGCCAACAGAAACTTCATGCAGCTGATCCACGACGACAG
CCTGACCTTTAAAGAGGACATCCAGAAAGCCCAGGTGTCCGGCCAGGGCGATAGCCTGCACGAGCACATT
GCCAATCTGGCCGGCAGCCCCGCCATTAAGAAGGGCATCCTGCAGACAGTGAAGGTGGTGGACGAGCTCG
TGAAAGTGATGGGCCGGCACAAGCCCGAGAACATCGTGATCGAAATGGCCAGAGAGAACCAGACCACCCA
GAAGGGACAGAAGAACAGCCGCGAGAGAATGAAGCGGATCGAAGAGGGCATCAAAGAGCTGGGCAGCCAG
ATCCTGAAAGAACACCCCGTGGAAAACACCCAGCTGCAGAACGAGAAGCTGTACCTGTACTACCTGCAGA
ATGGGCGGGATATGTACGTGGACCAGGAACTGGACATCAACCGGCTGTCCGACTACGATGTGGACGCTAT
CGTGCCTCAGAGCTTTCTGAAGGACGACTCCATCGACAACAAGGTGCTGACCAGAAGCGACAAGAACCGG
GGCAAGAGCGACAACGTGCCCTCCGAAGAGGTCGTGAAGAAGATGAAGAACTACTGGCGGCAGCTGCTGA
ACGCCAAGCTGATTACCCAGAGAAAGTTCGACAATCTGACCAAGGCCGAGAGAGGCGGCCTGAGCGAACT
GGATAAGGCCGGCTTCATCAAGAGACAGCTGGTGGAAACCCGGCAGATCACAAAGCACGTGGCACAGATC
CTGGACTCCCGGATGAACACTAAGTACGACGAGAATGACAAGCTGATCCGGGAAGTGAAAGTGATCACCC
TGAAGTCCAAGCTGGTGTCCGATTTCCGGAAGGATTTCCAGTTTTACAAAGTGCGCGAGATCAACAACTA
CCACCACGCCCACGACGCCTACCTGAACGCCGTCGTGGGAACCGCCCTGATCAAAAAGTACCCTAAGCTG
GAAAGCGAGTTCGTGTACGGCGACTACAAGGTGTACGACGTGCGGAAGATGATCGCCAAGAGCGAGCAGG
AAATCGGCAAGGCTACCGCCAAGTACTTCTTCTACAGCAACATCATGAACTTTTTCAAGACCGAGATTAC
CCTGGCCAACGGCGAGATCCGGAAGCGGCCTCTGATCGAGACAAACGGCGAAACCGGGGAGATCGTGTGG
GATAAGGGCCGGGATTTTGCCACCGTGCGGAAAGTGCTGAGCATGCCCCAAGTGAATATCGTGAAAAAGA
CCGAGGTGCAGACAGGCGGCTTCAGCAAAGAGTCTATCCTGCCCAAGAGGAACAGCGATAAGCTGATCGC
CAGAAAGAAGGACTGGGACCCTAAGAAGTACGGCGGCTTCGACAGCCCCACCGTGGCCTATTCTGTGCTG
GTGGTGGCCAAAGTGGAAAAGGGCAAGTCCAAGAAACTGAAGAGTGTGAAAGAGCTGCTGGGGATCACCA
TCATGGAAAGAAGCAGCTTCGAGAAGAATCCCATCGACTTTCTGGAAGCCAAGGGCTACAAAGAAGTGAA
AAAGGACCTGATCATCAAGCTGCCTAAGTACTCCCTGTTCGAGCTGGAAAACGGCCGGAAGAGAATGCTG
GCCTCTGCCGGCGAACTGCAGAAGGGAAACGAACTGGCCCTGCCCTCCAAATATGTGAACTTCCTGTACC
TGGCCAGCCACTATGAGAAGCTGAAGGGCTCCCCCGAGGATAATGAGCAGAAACAGCTGTTTGTGGAACA
GCACAAGCACTACCTGGACGAGATCATCGAGCAGATCAGCGAGTTCTCCAAGAGAGTGATCCTGGCCGAC
GCTAATCTGGACAAAGTGCTGTCCGCCTACAACAAGCACCGGGATAAGCCCATCAGAGAGCAGGCCGAGA
ATATCATCCACCTGTTTACCCTGACCAATCTGGGAGCCCCTGCCGCCTTCAAGTACTTTGACACCACCAT
CGACCGGAAGAGGTACACCAGCACCAAAGAGGTGCTGGACGCCACCCTGATCCACCAGAGCATCACCGGC
CTGTACGAGACACGGATCGACCTGTCTCAGCTGGGAGGTGACTCTGGAGGATCTAGCGGAGGATCCTCTG
GCAGCGAGACACCAGGAACAAGCGAGTCAGCAACACCAGAGAGCAGTGGCGGCAGCAGCGGCGGCAGCAG
CACCCTAAATATAGAAGATGAGTATCGGCTACATGAGACCTCAAAAGAGCCAGATGTTTCTCTAGGGTCC
ACATGGCTGTCTGATTTTCCTCAGGCCTGGGCGGAAACCGGGGGCATGGGACTGGCAGTTCGCCAAGCTC
CTCTGATCATACCTCTGAAAGCAACCTCTACCCCCGTGTCCATAAAACAATACCCCATGTCACAAGAAGC
CAGACTGGGGATCAAGCCCCACATACAGAGACTGTTGGACCAGGGAATACTGGTACCCTGCCAGTCCCCC
TGGAACACGCCCCTGCTACCCGTTAAGAAACCAGGGACTAATGATTATAGGCCTGTCCAGGATCTGAGAG
AAGTCAACAAGCGGGTGGAAGACATCCACCCCACCGTGCCCAACCCTTACAACCTCTTGAGCGGGCTCCC
ACCGTCCCACCAGTGGTACACTGTGCTTGATTTAAAGGATGCCTTTTTCTGCCTGAGACTCCACCCCACC
AGTCAGCCTCTCTTCGCCTTTGAGTGGAGAGATCCAGAGATGGGAATCTCAGGACAATTGACCTGGACCA
GACTCCCACAGGGTTTCAAAAACAGTCCCACCCTGTTTAATGAGGCACTGCACAGAGACCTAGCAGACTT
CCGGATCCAGCACCCAGACTTGATCCTGCTACAGTACGTGGATGACTTACTGCTGGCCGCCACTTCTGAG
CTAGACTGCCAACAAGGTACTCGGGCCCTGTTACAAACCCTAGGGAACCTCGGGTATCGGGCCTCGGCCA
AGAAAGCCCAAATTTGCCAGAAACAGGTCAAGTATCTGGGGTATCTTCTAAAAGAGGGTCAGAGATGGCT
GACTGAGGCCAGAAAAGAGACTGTGATGGGGCAGCCTACTCCGAAGACCCCTCGACAACTAAGGGAGTTC
CTAGGGAAGGCAGGCTTCTGTCGCCTCTTCATCCCTGGGTTTGCAGAAATGGCAGCCCCCCTGTACCCTC
TCACCAAACCGGGGACTCTGTTTAATTGGGGCCCAGACCAACAAAAGGCCTATCAAGAAATCAAGCAAGC
TCTTCTAACTGCCCCAGCCCTGGGGTTGCCAGATTTGACTAAGCCCTTTGAACTCTTTGTCGACGAGAAG
CAGGGCTACGCCAAAGGTGTCCTAACGCAAAAACTGGGACCTTGGCGTCGGCCGGTGGCCTACCTGTCCA
AAAAGCTAGACCCAGTAGCAGCTGGGTGGCCCCCTTGCCTACGGATGGTAGCAGCCATTGCCGTACTGAC
AAAGGATGCAGGCAAGCTAACCATGGGACAGCCACTAGTCATTCTGGCCCCCCATGCAGTAGAGGCACTA
GTCAAACAACCCCCCGACCGCTGGCTTTCCAACGCCCGGATGACTCACTATCAGGCCTTGCTTTTGGACA
CGGACCGGGTCCAGTTCGGACCGGTGGTAGCCCTGAACCCGGCTACGCTGCTCCCACTGCCTGAGGAAGG
GCTGCAACACAACTGCCTTGATATCCTGGCCGAAGCCCACGGAACCCGACCCGACCTAACGGACCAGCCG
CTCCCAGACGCCGACCACACCTGGTACACGGATGGAAGCAGTCTCTTACAAGAGGGACAGCGTAAGGCGG
GAGCTGCGGTGACCACCGAGACCGAGGTAATCTGGGCTAAAGCCCTGCCAGCCGGGACATCCGCTCAGCG
GGCTGAACTGATAGCACTCACCCAGGCCCTAAAGATGGCAGAAGGTAAGAAGCTAAATGTTTATACTGAT
AGCCGTTATGCTTTTGCTACTGCCCATATCCATGGAGAAATATACAGAAGGCGTGGGTGGCTCACATCAG
AAGGCAAAGAGATCAAAAATAAAGACGAGATCTTGGCCCTACTAAAAGCCCTCTTTCTGCCCAAAAGACT
TAGCATAATCCATTGTCCAGGACATCAAAAGGGACACAGCGCCGAGGCTAGAGGCAACCGGATGGCTGAC
CAAGCGGCCCGAAAGGCAGCCATCACAGAGACTCCAGACACCTCTACCCTCCTCATAGAAAATTCATCAC
CCTCTGGCGGCTCAAAAAGAACCGCCGACGGCAGCGAATTCGAGCCCAAGAAGAAGAGGAAAGTCGGAAG
CGGAGCTACTAACTTCAGCCTGCTGAAGCAGGCTGGAGACGTGGAGGAGAACCCTGGACCTATGGTGAGC
AAGGGCGAGGAGC
Features (pLannotate 1.2.2; 28 found; start..end, strand, type, name):
    792..1380    +  misc_feature   WPRE: woodchuck hepatitis virus posttranscriptional regulatory element
   1397..1915    +  CDS            nef (fragment): NEF_HV1BR - Experimental evidence at protein level: Swiss-Prot protein existence level 1. Extracellular Nef protein targets CD4(+) T-lymphocytes for apoptosis by interacting with CXCR4 surface receptors (PubMed:14990729). From Human immunodeficiency virus type 1 group M subtype B (isolate BRU/LAI) (HIV-1).
   1963..2220    +  LTR            5' LTR (truncated): truncated 5' long terminal repeat (LTR) from HIV-1
   2370..2392    -  protein_bind   lac operator (fragment): The lac repressor binds to the lac operator to inhibit transcription in E. coli. This inhibition can be relieved by adding lactose or isopropyl-β-D-thiogalactopyranoside (IPTG). lac repressor encoded by lacI
   2396..2426    -  promoter       lac promoter: promoter for the E. coli lac operon
   2441..2462    -  protein_bind   CAP binding site: CAP binding activates transcription in the presence of cAMP. E. coli catabolite activator protein
   2475..2567    -  CDS            lacI (fragment): lac repressor; lacI; The lac repressor binds to the lac operator to inhibit transcription in E. coli. This inhibition can be relieved by adding lactose or isopropyl-β-D-thiogalactopyranoside (IPTG).
   2750..3338    -  rep_origin     ori: high-copy-number ColE1/pMB1/pBR322/pUC origin of replication
   3509..4369    -  CDS            AmpR: β-lactamase; bla; confers resistance to ampicillin, carbenicillin, and related antibiotics
   4370..4474    -  promoter       AmpR promoter: bla
   4522..4656    +  polyA_signal   SV40 poly(A) signal: SV40 polyadenylation signal
   4823..5152    +  CDS            nef (fragment): NEF_HV1BR - Experimental evidence at protein level: Swiss-Prot protein existence level 1. Extracellular Nef protein targets CD4(+) T-lymphocytes for apoptosis by interacting with CXCR4 surface receptors (PubMed:14990729). From Human immunodeficiency virus type 1 group M subtype B (isolate BRU/LAI) (HIV-1).
   5200..5457    +  LTR            5' LTR (truncated): truncated 5' long terminal repeat (LTR) from HIV-1
   5504..5629    +  misc_feature   HIV-1 Ψ: packaging signal of human immunodeficiency virus type 1
   5613..5951    +  CDS            HIV-1 gag (fragment): gag protein from human immunodeficiency virus 1; gag
   6126..6359    +  misc_feature   RRE: The Rev response element (RRE) of HIV-1 allows for Rev-dependent mRNA export from the nucleus to the cytoplasm.
   6736..6836    +  CDS            Rev (fragment): human immunodeficiency virus 1 (HIV-1) Rev protein; rev; enhances nuclear export of unspliced and incompletely spliced viral mRNAs
   6851..6966    +  misc_feature   cPPT/CTS: central polypurine tract and central termination sequence of HIV-1 (lacking the first T)
   7033..7273    +  promoter       U6 promoter: RNA polymerase III promoter for human U6 snRNA
   7302..7377    +  misc_RNA       gRNA scaffold: guide RNA scaffold for the Streptococcus pyogenes CRISPR/Cas9 system
   7646..7857    +  promoter       EF-1α core promoter: core promoter for human elongation factor EF-1α
   7858..7971    +  intron         EF-1α intron A (fragment): intron upstream of the start codon of human EF-1α
   8597..8800    +  intron         EF-1α intron A: truncated intron upstream of the start codon of human EF-1α
   8873..8891    +  promoter       T7 promoter: promoter for bacteriophage T7 RNA polymerase
   8962..10563   +  CDS            Cas9(N): N-terminal portion of Streptococcus pyogenes Cas9 (Zetsche et al., 2015)
  10564..13058   +  CDS            Cas9(C) (fragment): C-terminal portion of Streptococcus pyogenes Cas9 (Zetsche et al., 2015)
  13162..15193   +  CDS            gag-pol (fragment): Moloney murine leukemia virus Gag-Pol polyprotein; gag-pol; contains a read-through stop codon
  15322..695     +  CDS            EGFP (across the origin): EGFP is a basic (constitutively fluorescent) green fluorescent protein published in 1996, derived from Aequorea victoria. It is reported to be a rapidly-maturing weak dimer with moderate acid sensitivity.
