[The description below was written by a language model from this plasmid's Addgene catalogue record and pLannotate feature annotations shown in this document.]
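Description:
pAIO-Ef1a-PE2-GFP:KCNQ2-C201R is an all-in-one prime editing plasmid of about 15.3 kb, built on a pLV lentiviral transfer backbone and classed as a mammalian expression, lentiviral and CRISPR vector. It is propagated in E. coli through a ColE1/pUC-type origin and selected with ampicillin (AmpR). The record lists it as low copy and grown in a recombination-reduced strain, which is consistent with a large plasmid carrying repeated LTR sequences. The lentiviral framework includes two HIV-1 LTR segments (both annotated by the software as truncated 5' LTRs, with adjacent nef-derived sequence). It also has the Ψ packaging signal with a gag fragment, the RRE for Rev-dependent export, cPPT/CTS, and a WPRE downstream of the payload to enhance transcript expression. An SV40 poly(A) signal lies in the backbone.

The payload consists of two expression units in the same orientation. A human U6 Pol III promoter drives a pegRNA, made up of a spacer, the S. pyogenes gRNA scaffold, and a 3' extension containing the primer binding site and reverse-transcriptase template. It was inserted at PaqCI sites that were destroyed during cloning, and it targets the C201R position of human KCNQ2. Downstream, an EF-1α promoter with intron A sequence drives PE2-P2A-GFP. The annotations for Cas9 (split by the software into N- and C-terminal portions) and for a Moloney MLV gag-pol fragment together correspond to the Cas9–reverse transcriptase fusion of PE2. The P2A-linked EGFP is co-expressed to mark cells that express the editor.

The plasmid differs from its parent pLV-EF1A:PE2-P2A-GFP only by the added pegRNA. The two sequence records agree in their features and differ only in the numbering origin and by one nucleotide in length.
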