Addgene plasmid #185060: pAIO-Ef1a-PE2-GFP:KCNQ2-C201R
Purpose: Ef1a driven PE2 plasmid with pegRNA for editing C201R mutation in KCNQ2 gene. See Addgene plasmid #184445
Depositing lab: Bobby Koeleman. Depositing organization: University Medical Centre Utrecht.
Backbone
  Vector backbone: pLV
  Backbone manufacturer: SignaGen Inc
  Backbone size w/o insert (bp): 15400
  Total vector size (bp): 15400
  Vector type: Mammalian Expression, Lentiviral, CRISPR
Growth in bacteria
  Bacterial resistance: Ampicillin, 100 μg/mL
  Growth temperature: 37°C
  Growth strain: NEB Stable
  Copy number: Low Copy
Gene/Insert
  Gene/Insert name: U6:pegRNA:scaffold:PBS+RT template
  gRNA/shRNA sequence: gRNA:GCAGAATCTGCAGGAAGCAC; PBS+RT: TCCGGAGCCTGCGCTTCCTGCAGATT
  Species: H. sapiens (human)
  Promoter: U6
  Cloning method: Restriction Enzyme; 5′ cloning site PaqCI (destroyed during cloning); 3′ cloning site PaqCI (destroyed during cloning)
  Sequencing primers: 5′ GTGCAGGGGAAAGAATAGTAGACA; 3′ AGCGATCTCTGGGTTCTACG
Resource information
  A portion of this plasmid was derived from a plasmid made by: Backbone was generated by Signagen by cloning PE2-P2A-GFP (Addgene #132776) insert in a pLV backbone (#184445). Further addition of PaqCI sites are performed in our lab. In this plasmid, we cloned KCNQ2 pegRNA in the plasmid
Terms and licenses: Academic/Nonprofit Terms; Industry Terms: Not Available to Industry
Depositor comments: This plasmid is based on the pLV-EF1A:PE2-P2A-GFP (#184445). Only additional KCNQ2 pegRNA is cloned in the plasmid.
How to cite: pAIO-Ef1a-PE2-GFP:KCNQ2-C201R was a gift from Bobby Koeleman (Addgene plasmid # 185060 ; http://n2t.net/addgene:185060 ; RRID:Addgene_185060)
